>Addgene plasmid #21595 | punc-119c | depositor full sequence | sequence record 9919 | Author sequence
GGATCCCCCGGGGCACTTTTCGGGGAAATGTGCGCGGAACCCCTATTTGTTTATTTTTCTAACTCGAGGT
CGACGGTATCGATAAGCTTCAGTAAAAGAAGTAGAATTTTATAGTTTTTTTTCTGTTTGAAAAATTCTCC
CCATCAATGTTCTTTCAAATAAATACATCACTAATGCAAAGTATTCTATAACCTCATATCTAAATTCTTC
AAAATCTTAACATATCTTATCATTGCTTTAAGTCAAACGTAACATTAAAAAAAATGTTTTGGAAAATGTG
TCAAGTCTCTCAAAATTCAGTTTTTTAAACCACTCCTATAGTCCTATAGTCCTATAGTTACCCATGAAAT
CCTTATATATTACTGTAAAATGTTTCAAAAACCATTGGCAAATTGCCAGAACTGAAAATTTCCGGCAAAT
TGGGGAACCGGCAAATTGCCAATTTGCTGAATTTGCCGGAAACGGTAATTGCCGAAAGTTTTTGACACGA
AAATGGCAAATTGTGGTTTTAAAATTTTTTTTTTTGGAAATTTCAGAATTTCAATTTTAATCGGCAAAAC
TGTAGGCATCCTAAGAATGTTCCTACATCTATTTTGAAAAGTAAGCGAATTCTATGAAAATGTCTAAAGA
AAATGGGGAAACAATTTCAAAAAGGCACAGTTTCAATGGTTTCCGAATTATACTAAATCCCTCTAAAAAC
TTCCGGCAAATTGATATCCGTAAAAGAGCAAATCCGCATTTTTGCCGAAAATTAAAATTTCCGACAAATC
GGCAAACCGGCAATTTGGCGAAATTTGCCGGAACGATTGCCGCCCACCCCTGTTCCAGAGGTTCAAACTG
GTAGCAAAGCTCAAAATTTCTCAAATTCTCCAATTTTTTTTTGAATTTTGGCAGTGTACCAAAATGACAT
TCAGTCATATTGGTTTATTATAGATTTATTTAGATAAAATCCTAAATGATTCTACCTTTAAAGATGCCCA
CTTTAAAAGTAATGACTCAAACTTCAAATTGCTCTAAGATTCTATTGAATTACCATCTTTTCCTCTCATT
TTCTCTCACTGTCTATTTCATCACAAATTCATCCCTCTCTCCTCTCTTCTCTCTCCCTCTCTCTCTCTTT
CTCTTTGCTCATCATCTGTCATTTTGTCCGTTCCTCTCTCTGCGCCCTCAGCGTTCCCCACACTCTCTCG
CTTCTCTTTTCCTAGACGTCTTCTTTTTTCATCTTCTTCAGCCTTTTTCGCCATTTTCCATCTCTGTCAA
TCATTACGGACGACCCCCATTAATTTTTGGATGTGCTCTGCGAGCAAGAGCACACGGAACTCATTTATTT
TTTGTTGGAATTTCTTTTTCATTTTAGTTAGTTAAAAGCTACAACAGCATATATGAAGGCAGAGCAACAA
CAACAATCGATCGCACCCGGCTCGGCAACCTTCCCGTCTCAGATGCCCCGACCCCCACCGGTAACCGAAC
AGGCTATAACCACCGAGGCGGAGCTTCTCGCGAAAAATCAAATTACACCAAATGATGTGCTAGCTCTTCC
AGGAATCACTCAAGGATTCCTATGCTCCCCATCGGCAAACGTCTATAACATTGAGTTCACCAAATTCCAA
ATCCGTGACCTCGACACGGAACACGTGCTCTTCGAAATTGCAAAACCGGAAAATGAGACGGAAGAGAATC
TGCAGGCGCAAGCCGAATCGGCAAGATATGTCCGATATCGATTTGCGCCGAATTTTCTGAAATTAAAGAC
GGTCGGCGCGACGGTCGAGTTCAAGGTCGGCGATGTGCCGATCACACATTTTCGAATGATTGAACGGCAC
TTTTTCAAGGATCGTTTATTGAAATGCTTTGATTTTGAATTTGGATTCTGTATGCCAAATTCGAGAAACA
ACTGTGAACATATCTATGAATTTCCACAACTTTCACAACAACTCATGGACGACATGATCAATAATCCAAA
CGAGACCCGCTCCGATAGCTTCTATTTTGTGGAGAATAAGCTCGTAATGCACAATAAGGCCGACTACTCG
TATGATGCATAATTTCCCGCCGATGGAATAAAACTAATAATTTTTCTCGCAATTTATAGAAATCATGTGA
TTTTCCTACCGCTAAATTTAAAATTTCCTAATTTTTCACTATATTTCTCACAAAATGCATTCCGAAAACT
CTCATTTTTCAGCTTTTCAATACAAATCCCAATAAATGATTTTTCAAATATAAAAAAACGAATTCTGCAG
CCCGATCCACTAGTTCTAGAATTGTGTCTCAAAATCTCTGATGTTACATTGCACAAGATAAAAATATATC
ATCATGAACAATAAAACTGTCTGCTTACATAAACAGTAATACAAGGGGTGTTATGAGCCATATTCAACGG
GAAACGTCTTGCTCGAGGCCGCGATTAAATTCCAACATGGATGCTGATTTATATGGGTATAAATGGGCTC
GCGATAATGTCGGGCAATCAGGTGCGACAATCTATCGATTGTATGGGAAGCCCGATGCGCCAGAGTTGTT
TCTGAAACATGGCAAAGGTAGCGTTGCCAATGATGTTACAGATGAGATGGTCAGACTAAACTGGCTGACG
GAATTTATGCCTCTTCCGACCATCAAGCATTTTATCCGTACTCCTGATGATGCATGGTTACTCACCACTG
CGATCCCCGGAAAAACAGCATTCCAGGTATTAGAAGAATATCCTGATTCAGGTGAAAATATTGTTGATGC
GCTGGCAGTGTTCCTGCGCCGGTTGCATTCGATTCCTGTTTGTAATTGTCCTTTTAACAGCGATCGCGTA
TTTCGTCTCGCTCAGGCGCAATCACGAATGAATAACGGTTTGGTTGATGCGAGTGATTTTGATGACGAGC
GTAATGGCTGGCCTGTTGAACAAGTCTGGAAAGAAATGCATAAACTTTTGCCATTCTCACCGGATTCAGT
CGTCACTCATGGTGATTTCTCACTTGATAACCTTATTTTTGACGAGGGGAAATTAATAGGTTGTATTGAT
GTTGGACGAGTCGGAATCGCAGACCGATACCAGGATCTTGCCATCCTATGGAACTGCCTCGGTGAGTTTT
CTCCTTCATTACAGAAACGGCTTTTTCAAAAATATGGTATTGATAATCCTGATATGAATAAATTGCAGTT
TCATTTGATGCTCGATGAGTTTTTCTAATCTAGAGATCGCTGAGATAGGTGCCTCACTGATTAAGCATTG
GTAACTGTCAGACCCCCGGGGGATCCGAAGATCAGCAGTTCAACCTGTTGATAGTACGTACTAAGCTCTC
ATGTTTCACGTACTAAGCTCTCATGTTTAACGTACTAAGCTCTCATGTTTAACGAACTAAACCCTCATGG
CTAACGTACTAAGCTCTCATGGCTAACGTACTAAGCTCTCATGGCTAACGTACTAAGCTCTCATGTTTGA
ACAATAAAATTAATATAAATCAGCAACTTAAATAGCCTCTAAGGTTTTAAGTTTTATAAGAAAAAAAAGA
ATATATAAGGCTTTTAAAGCT
Features (pLannotate 1.2.2; 7 found; start..end, strand, type, name):
     33..62      +  promoter       AmpR promoter (fragment): bla
     63..89      -  misc_feature   MCS (fragment): pBluescript multiple cloning site
   1383..2039    +  CDS            unc-119: UN119_CAEEL - Experimental evidence at protein level: Swiss-Prot protein existence level 1. Myristoyl-binding protein that acts as a cargo adapter: specifically binds the myristoyl moiety of a subset of N-terminally myristoylated proteins and is required for their localization. Plays a key role in ciliary membrane localization of proteins. Required for the establishment or function of the nervous system. From Caenorhabditis elegans.
   2244..2260    -  misc_feature   MCS (fragment): pBluescript multiple cloning site
   2363..3178    +  CDS            KanR: aminoglycoside phosphotransferase; aph(3')-Ia; confers resistance to kanamycin in bacteria or G418 (Geneticin®) in eukaryotes
   3184..3223    +  CDS            bla(M) (fragment): β-lactamase lacking the signal sequence; bla(M); allows cytosolic expression of β-lactamase
   3242..3521    +  rep_origin     R6K γ ori (fragment): γ replication origin from E. coli plasmid R6K; requires the R6K initiator protein pi for replication
