[The description below was written by a language model from this plasmid's Addgene catalogue record and pLannotate feature annotations shown in this document.]
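Description:
punc-119c is a small (about 3.5 kb) donor plasmid designed to retrofit existing ampicillin-resistant vectors with the C. elegans unc-119 marker, so that they can be used to make transgenic worms by bombardment. Its backbone is little more than a PCR-derived R6K γ replication origin. This origin depends on the pi initiator protein, so the plasmid replicates only in pir-expressing E. coli hosts, where it is recorded as low copy. It is selected in bacteria with kanamycin, through an aph(3')-Ia KanR gene that was also generated by PCR. The depositor notes small deletions within this gene that do not appear to impair function, since the construct confers kanamycin resistance both as a plasmid and after recombination.

The payload is a roughly 3.2 kb cassette combining a C. elegans unc-119 fragment with KanR. The unc-119 fragment was subcloned from an earlier plasmid and is bordered by remnants of a pBluescript polylinker. unc-119 encodes a myristoyl-binding cargo adapter required for nervous system function, and it serves here as the selectable marker in worms. The record does not annotate a promoter for it, although sequence upstream of the annotated coding region is present.

The feature table shows a short AmpR promoter fragment at one end of the cassette and a short β-lactamase coding fragment at the other. These presumably serve as homology arms, so that recombination replaces the ampicillin resistance gene of a target plasmid with the unc-119–KanR unit. That reading fits the stated purpose and the associated publication, but the catalogue fields do not spell out the mechanism. Because the R6K origin cannot function in ordinary strains, kanamycin selection in a non-pir host would be expected to favour recombinant target plasmids over the donor.
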