Addgene plasmid #21595: punc-119c
Depositing lab: Al Fisher. Depositing organization: University of Pittsburgh (University, School of Medicine, and Cancer Institute). Publication: Retrofitting ampicillin resistant vectors by recombination for use in generating C. elegans transgenic animals by bombardment. Ferguson AA, Fisher AL. Plasmid. 2009 Sep;62(2):140-5. doi: 10.1016/j.plasmid.2009.06.001. Epub 2009 Jun 9. PubMed 19520111.
Backbone
  Vector backbone: R6K origin PCR fragment
  Backbone manufacturer: Epicentre
  Backbone size w/o insert (bp): 300
  Vector type: Worm Expression ; Adds unc-119 marker to Amp resistant plasmids
  Selectable markers: unc-119
Growth in bacteria
  Bacterial resistance: Kanamycin, 50 μg/mL
  Growth temperature: 37°C
  Growth strain: Pir116
  Growth instructions: Requires pir expressing bacterial strain such as EC100 pir-116
  Copy number: Low Copy
Gene/Insert
  Gene/Insert name: unc-119 (alt name: kanamycin resistance)
  Species: C. elegans (nematode)
  Insert size (bp): 3200
  Mutation: N/A
  GenBank ID: NM_066998
  Entrez Gene: unc-119 (a.k.a. CELE_M142.1)
  Cloning method: Restriction Enzyme; 5′ cloning site BamHI (not destroyed); 3′ cloning site BamHi (not destroyed)
  Sequencing primers: 5′ GCACTTTTCGGGGAAATGTGC; 3′ GGTCTGACAGTTACCAATGCTTAATC
Resource information
  A portion of this plasmid was derived from a plasmid made by: The R6K replication origin was generated via PCR from pMOD4 (Epicentre). The kanamycin resistance gene was generated via PCR from pKRP11 (The Cloning Vector collection). The unc-119 gene was subcloned from pCG150 (available from Addgene).
Terms and licenses: Academic/Nonprofit Terms; Industry Terms: Not Available to Industry
Depositor comments: This plasmid has small deletions within the KanR gene. We generated these fragments by PCR so it is definitely possible that these were generated during amplification, these changes must not impair function as the construct is Kan resistant both as a plasmid and following recombination.
How to cite: punc-119c was a gift from Al Fisher (Addgene plasmid # 21595 ; http://n2t.net/addgene:21595 ; RRID:Addgene_21595)
