>Addgene plasmid #21595 | punc-119c | addgene partial sequence | sequence record 27315 | 21595 with Kan-R 5'-ATCGCGAGCCCATTTATACC
TGTTGGATTTAATCGCGGCCTCGAGCAAGACGTTTCCCGTTGAATATGGCTCATAACACCCCTTGTATTA
CTGTTTATGTAAGCAGACAGTTTTATTGTTCATGATGATATATTTTTATCTTGTGCAATGTAACATCAGA
GATTTTGAGACACAATTCTAGAACTAGCGGATCGGGCTGCAGGAATTCCGTTTTTTTTTTTATATTTGAA
AAATCATTTATTGGGATTTGTATTGAAAAGCTGAAAAATGAGAGTTTTCGGAATGCATTTTGTGAGAAAT
ATAGTGAAAAATTAGGAAATTTTAAATTTAGCGGTAGGAAAATCACATGATTTCTATAAATTGCGAGAAA
AATTATTAGTTTTATTCCATCGGCGGGAAATTATGCATCATACGAGTAGTCGGCCTTATTGTGCATTACG
AGCTTATTCTCCACAAAATAGAAGCTATCGGAGCGGGTCTCGTTTGGATTATTGATCATGTCGTCCATGA
GTTGTTGTGAAAGTTGTGGAAATTCATAGATATGTTCACAGTTGTTTCTCGAATTTGGCATACAGAATCC
AAATTCAAAATCAAAGCATTTCAATAAACGATCCTTGAAAAAGTGCCGTTCAATCATTCGAAAATGTGTG
ATCGGCACATCGCCGACCTTGAACTCGACCGTCGCGCCGACCGTCTTTAATTTC
